>Addgene plasmid #37229 | pET15b-eIF4E-S200C | addgene partial sequence | sequence record 49457 | pBRrevBam 5'-GGTGATGTCGGCGATATAGG-3'
CGGCCACGATGCGTCCGGCGTAGAGGATCGAGATCTCGATCCCGCGAAATTAATACGACTCACTATAGGG
GAATTGTGAGCGGATAACAATTCCCCTCTAGAAATAATTTTGTTTAACTTTAAGAAGGAGATATACCATG
TCCGTTGAAGAAGTTAGCAAGAAGTTTGAAGAAAACGTTTCAGTCGATGATACCACAGCTACTCCAAAGA
CTGTTTTAAGTGACAGTGCTCACTTCGATGTCAAGCACCCATTGAACACCAAATGACTTTATGGTACACA
AAGCCAGCCGTCGATAAATCTGAGTCGTGGTCTGATCTATTACGT
