>Addgene plasmid #37229 | pET15b-eIF4E-S200C | addgene partial sequence | sequence record 50639 | T7 5'-TAATACGACTCACTATAGGG-3'
ATTTTGTTTAACTTTAAGAAGGAGATATACCATGTCCGTTGAAGAAGTTAGCAAGAAGTTTGAAGAAAAC
GTTTCAGTCGATGATACCACAGCTACTCCAAAGACTGTTTTAAGTGACAGTGCTCACTTCGATGTCAAGC
ACCCATTGAACACCAAATGGACTTTATGGTACACAAAGCCAGCCGTCGATAAATCTGAGTCGTGGTCTGA
TCTATTACGTCCCGTCACTTCATTCCAAACTGTTGAAGAATTTTGGGCTATCATTCAAAATATTCCTGAG
CCACACGAACTACCATTGAAATCAGATTACCACGTCTTCCGTAATGACGTTAGACCTGAATGGGAAGATG
AAGCCAATGCTAAAGGTGGTAAATGGTCTTTCCAACTTAGAGGAAAAGGTGCTGATATTGATGAATTATG
GCTAAGAACTTTACTAGCAGTTATTGGTGAAACAATTGATGAAGACGACTCCCAAATTAACGGTGTCGTT
TTAAGCATTAGAAAAGGTGGTAACAAGTTTGCCTTATGGACTAAATCTGAAGACAAAGAACCACTATTGA
GAATTGGTGGTAAATTCAAGCAAGTTTTAAAATTAACCGATGACGGGCATTTGGAATTCTTTCCACATTG
CAGTGCCAATGGTAGACACCCTCAACCATCAATCACCTTGTAAGGATCCGGCTGCTAACAAAGCCCGAAA
GGAAGCTGAGTTGGCTGCTGCCACCGCTGAGCAATAACTAGCATAACCCCTTGGGGCCTCTAAACGGGTC
TTGAGGGGTT
