[The description below was written by a language model from this plasmid's Addgene catalogue record.]
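Description:
pET15b-eIF4E-S200C is a bacterial expression plasmid built on the pET15b backbone (about 5.7 kb without insert) for producing a mutant form of the Saccharomyces cerevisiae cap-binding translation initiation factor eIF4E, also known as Cdc33, in E. coli. It is selected with ampicillin, is recorded as high copy, and is propagated in a standard cloning strain. Because no feature table accompanies the record, the origin of replication and other backbone elements are not individually documented here.

The eIF4E coding sequence carries an S200C substitution, replacing serine 200 with cysteine, and is placed under the T7 promoter. As in pET vectors generally, transcription depends on T7 RNA polymerase, so protein production requires an expression host that supplies this polymerase, while the plasmid stays largely silent in ordinary cloning strains. The insert was cloned between NcoI and BamHI sites. In pET15b, the NcoI site lies upstream of the vector's N-terminal His tag and thrombin site, so cloning this way would normally remove the tag. The record lists no tag and does not say whether the sites were preserved, so the tag status should be checked against sequence.

The record does not state the purpose of the cysteine substitution. Single engineered cysteines are commonly used for site-specific chemical labelling of purified proteins, for example with fluorophores, but this is an inference. The associated study concerns the role of the mRNA 5′ cap in promoting canonical translation initiation and blocking an alternative pathway, consistent with using recombinant eIF4E in biochemical studies of yeast translation initiation.
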