Addgene plasmid #37229: pET15b-eIF4E-S200C
Depositing lab: Jon Lorsch. Depositing organization: Johns Hopkins University and School of Medicine. Publication: The 5'-7-methylguanosine cap on eukaryotic mRNAs serves both to stimulate canonical translation initiation and to block an alternative pathway. Mitchell SF, Walker SE, Algire MA, Park EH, Hinnebusch AG, Lorsch JR. Mol Cell. 2010 Sep 24;39(6):950-62. 10.1016/j.molcel.2010.08.021 PubMed 20864040.
Backbone
  Vector backbone: pET15b
  Backbone manufacturer: EMD bioscience
  Backbone size w/o insert (bp): 5700
  Vector type: Bacterial Expression
Growth in bacteria
  Bacterial resistance: Ampicillin, 100 μg/mL
  Growth temperature: 37°C
  Growth strain: DH5alpha
  Copy number: High Copy
Gene/Insert
  Gene/Insert name: eIF4E (alt name: Cdc33)
  Species: S. cerevisiae (budding yeast)
  Mutation: S200C
  Promoter: T7
  Cloning method: Restriction Enzyme; 5′ cloning site NcoI (unknown if destroyed); 3′ cloning site BamHI (unknown if destroyed)
  Sequencing primers: 5′ T7; 3′ T7-term
Terms and licenses: Academic/Nonprofit Terms; Industry Terms: Not Available to Industry
How to cite: pET15b-eIF4E-S200C was a gift from Jon Lorsch (Addgene plasmid # 37229 ; http://n2t.net/addgene:37229 ; RRID:Addgene_37229)
